Addgene plasmid #56348: mPapaya-Nup50-N-10
Purpose: Localization: Nuclear Pore, Excitation: 530, Emission: 541
Depositing lab: Michael Davidson. Publication: An engineered monomeric Zoanthus sp. yellow fluorescent protein. Hoi H, Howe ES, Ding Y, Zhang W, Baird MA, Sell BR, Allen JR, Davidson MW, Campbell RE. Chem Biol. 2013 Oct 24;20(10):1296-304. doi: 10.1016/j.chembiol.2013.08.008. Epub 2013 Oct 3. PubMed 24094838.
Backbone
  Vector backbone: mPapaya-N1
  Backbone size w/o insert (bp): 4750
  Vector type: Mammalian Expression
  Selectable markers: Neomycin (select with G418)
Growth in bacteria
  Bacterial resistance: Kanamycin, 50 μg/mL
  Growth temperature: 37°C
  Growth strain: DH5alpha
  Copy number: High Copy
Gene/Insert
  Gene/Insert name: Nup50 (alt name: NM_007172.3)
  Species: H. sapiens (human)
  Entrez Gene: NUP50 (a.k.a. NPAP60, NPAP60L)
  Promoter: CMV
  Tag / fusion protein: mPapaya (C terminal on backbone)
  Cloning method: Unknown
  Sequencing primers: 5′ CMV-F; 3′ SV40pA-R
Terms and licenses: Academic/Nonprofit Terms; Industry Terms: Not Available to Industry
Depositor comments: . Excitation = 530; Emission = 541
How to cite: mPapaya-Nup50-N-10 was a gift from Michael Davidson (Addgene plasmid # 56348 ; http://n2t.net/addgene:56348 ; RRID:Addgene_56348)
