[The description below was written by a language model from this plasmid's Addgene catalogue record and pLannotate feature annotations shown in this document.]
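Description:
mPapaya-Nup50-N-10 is a mammalian expression plasmid of about 6.1 kb built on the mPapaya-N1 backbone, an N1-style fusion vector in which the gene of interest sits upstream of the fluorescent protein. The human cytomegalovirus immediate early enhancer and promoter drive a single open reading frame consisting of human NUP50 followed by a short linker (the "10" in the name probably refers to its length in amino acids, though the record does not say so) and then mPapaya at the C terminus. An SV40 polyadenylation signal terminates the transcript. mPapaya is a monomeric yellow fluorescent protein engineered from a Zoanthus sp. protein, with recorded excitation and emission maxima of 530 and 541 nm. The automated annotation matches the reporter to the variant mPapaya0.6, so the exact variant is best checked against the sequence.

The plasmid replicates in E. coli at high copy from a ColE1/pUC-type origin and also carries an f1 origin. A single Tn5 aminoglycoside phosphotransferase gene serves as the marker in both hosts. A bacterial bla-type promoter expresses it for kanamycin selection, while the SV40 enhancer and early promoter, with an HSV TK polyadenylation signal, express it in mammalian cells for G418 selection of stable lines. The short large T antigen, ble and bGH poly(A) fragments in the feature table appear to be backbone remnants or partial annotation matches rather than functional elements.

NUP50 is a nuclear pore complex component involved in nuclear protein import and importin recycling. The fusion is therefore intended as a localization marker that labels nuclear pores in transfected mammalian cells for fluorescence imaging.
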