Features (pLannotate 1.2.2; 15 found; start..end, strand, type, name):
      1..304     +  enhancer       CMV enhancer: human cytomegalovirus immediate early enhancer
    305..508     +  promoter       CMV promoter: human cytomegalovirus (CMV) immediate early promoter
    546..1949    +  CDS            NUP50: NUP50_HUMAN - Also known as NPAP60L. Experimental evidence at protein level: Swiss-Prot protein existence level 1. Component of the nuclear pore complex that has a direct role in nuclear protein import (PubMed:20016008). Actively displaces NLSs from importin-alpha, and facilitates disassembly of the importin- alpha:beta-cargo complex and importin recycling (PubMed:20016008). Interacts with regulatory proteins of cell cycle progression including CDKN1B (By similarity). This interaction is required for correct intracellular transport and degradation of CDKN1B (By similarity). From Homo sapiens (
   1980..2690    +  CDS            mPapaya0.6: mPapaya0.6 is a fluorescent protein published in 2013, derived from Zoanthus sp.. It is reported to be a monomer.
   2709..2792    +  CDS            large T antigen (fragment): large T antigen from SV40 (simian virus 40)
   2815..2936    +  polyA_signal   SV40 poly(A) signal: SV40 polyadenylation signal
   2970..3398    -  rep_origin     f1 ori (sequence partly withheld): f1 bacteriophage origin of replication; arrow indicates direction of (+) strand synthesis
   3425..3529    +  promoter       AmpR promoter: bla
   3531..3888    +  promoter       SV40 promoter: SV40 enhancer and early promoter
   3923..4717    +  CDS            NeoR/KanR: aminoglycoside phosphotransferase from Tn5; aph(3')-II (or nptII); confers resistance to neomycin, kanamycin, and G418 (Geneticin®)
   4738..4890    +  CDS            ble (fragment): BLE_KLEPN - Experimental evidence at protein level: Swiss-Prot protein existence level 1. Binding protein with a strong affinity to the bleomycin family of antibiotics. Binds to CL990; an antimitotic-antibiotic compound. From Klebsiella pneumoniae.
   4949..4996    +  polyA_signal   HSV TK poly(A) signal: herpes simplex virus thymidine kinase polyadenylation signal (Cole and Stacy, 1985)
   5087..5103    -  polyA_signal   bGH poly(A) signal (fragment): bovine growth hormone polyadenylation signal
   5325..5913    +  rep_origin     ori: high-copy-number ColE1/pMB1/pBR322/pUC origin of replication
   6028..6087    +  enhancer       CMV enhancer (fragment): human cytomegalovirus immediate early enhancer
>Addgene plasmid #56348 | mPapaya-Nup50-N-10 | addgene full sequence | sequence record 226664 | Addgene NGS Result
CGTTACATAACTTACGGTAAATGGCCCGCCTGGCTGACCGCCCAACGACCCCCGCCCATTGACGTCAATA
ATGACGTATGTTCCCATAGTAACGCCAATAGGGACTTTCCATTGACGTCAATGGGTGGAGTATTTACGGT
AAACTGCCCACTTGGCAGTACATCAAGTGTATCATATGCCAAGTACGCCCCCTATTGACGTCAATGACGG
TAAATGGCCCGCCTGGCATTATGCCCAGTACATGACCTTATGGGACTTTCCTACTTGGCAGTACATCTAC
GTATTAGTCATCGCTATTACCATGGTGATGCGGTTTTGGCAGTACATCAATGGGCGTGGATAGCGGTTTG
ACTCACGGGGATTTCCAAGTCTCCACCCCATTGACGTCAATGGGAGTTTGTTTTGGCACCAAAATCAACG
GGACTTTCCAAAATGTCGTAACAACTCCGCCCCATTGACGCAAATGGGCGGTAGGCGTGTACGGTGGGAG
GTCTATATAAGCAGAGCTGGTTTAGTGAACCGTCAGATCCGCTAGCGATGCCACCATGGCCAAAAGAAAT
GCCGAGAAGGAACTGACAGATAGGAATTGGGATCAAGAAGATGAAGCTGAAGAGGTGGGAACATTCTCCA
TGGCCAGTGAGGAAGTCTTGAAGAATAGAGCCATAAAGAAAGCAAAGCGCAGAAATGTTGGATTTGAATC
TGACACTGGAGGAGCCTTTAAAGGTTTTAAAGGTTTGGTGGTACCTTCTGGAGGAGGACGCTTTTCTGGA
TTTGGTAGTGGCGCTGGAGGGAAGCCTCTGGAAGGACTGTCGAATGGAAACAACATAACCAGTGCCCCTC
CCTTCGCCAGTGCAAAGGCAGCGGCAGATCCCAAGGTAGCCTTTGGTTCTCTTGCTGCAAATGGCCCTAC
CACCTTGGTTGATAAAGTTTCAAATCCCAAAACTAATGGGGACAGTCAGCAGCCCTCCTCCTCTGGCCTT
GCTTCCAGTAAAGCTTGTGTCGGAAATGCCTATCACAAGCAGTTGGCCGCCTTGAACTGCTCCGTGCGGG
ATTGGATAGTGAAGCACGTGAATACAAACCCCCTCTGTGATCTGACACCTATCTTTAAAGACTATGAGAA
ATATTTAGCAAACATTGAACAGCAACACGGGAACAGTGGCAGGAATTCTGAAAGTGAATCTAACAAAGTG
GCAGCTGAAACACAGTCTCCTTCCCTTTTTGGCTCAACAAAATTACAGCAAGAGTCAACGTTTTTGTTTC
ATGGCAACAAAACTGAAGATACACCTGACAAGAAGATGGAGGTGGCATCTGAAAAGAAAACGGACCCATC
ATCACTAGGAGCGACAAGTGCCTCATTTAATTTCGGCAAGAAAGTTGATAGCTCTGTTTTGGGCTCATTA
AGCTCTGTCCCCCTGACTGGATTTTCTTTCTCCCCTGGAAACTCCAGTTTATTTGGCAAAGATACTACCC
AGAGTAAACCAGTCTCTTCACCATTTCCCACTAAACCATTGGAGGGCCAAGCAGAAGGTGACAGTGGTGA
ATGCAAAGGTGGAGATGAAGAAGAGAATGATGAGCCACCCAAAGTAGTAGTTACCGAAGTAAAAGAAGAA
GACGCTTTTTACTCCAAAAAGTGTAAACTGTTTTACAAGAAAGACAATGAGTTTAAAGAGAAAGGCATAG
GTACTCTGCATTTAAAACCTACAGCAAATCAGAAGACACAGCTTTTGGTGCGGGCAGACACCAATTTAGG
CAACATATTGCTGAACGTTCTGATTCCACCCAATATGCCATGTACGCGAACAGGGAAGAATAACGTTCTT
ATCGTCTGTGTTCCAAATCCACCAATTGACGAGAAGAATGCCACCATGCCAGTCACCATGTTGATTCGGG
TAAAAACCAGCGAGGATGCAGACGAGTTGCACAAAATTTTACTGGAGAAAAAGGATGCCAGCTCCGGAGG
GGATCCACCGGTCGCCACCATGGTGAGCAAGGGCGAGGGGCAATCGAAGCATGGGCTAAAGGAGGAGATG
ACGGTGAAGTACCACATGGAAGGTTGCGTTAATGGTCACAAATTTGTCATTACTGGAGAGGGCATTGGAA
ACCCTTTTAAGGGTAAGCAAACTGCAAATTTGTGTGTGATAGAAGGAGGCCCGCTGCCGTTCTCGGAGGA
CATTTTAAGTCCGGGTTTTAAATATGGTGACCGGATTTTCACAGAGTACCCACAGGATATTGTAGATTAC
TTCAAGAACTCATGTCCAGCGGGCTATACGTGGGAAAGGAGCTTCCTCTTTGAGGACGGAGCGGTCTGTC
GATGCAACGTGGACATAACAGTCTCTGAAAAGGAGAACTGCATCTATCACAAAAGTATCTTCAGAGGGGT
GAATTTTCCCGCCGACGGCCCCGTAATGAAGAAAATGACCACTAATTGGGAAGCTAGTACCGAGAAAATT
GTGCCTGTTCCAAAGCAAGGGATATTAAAAGGAAAGGTCAAAATGTACCTATTGCTGAAGGATGGCGGTC
GTTATCATTGCCAGTTTGATACGGTATATAAAGCTAAATCAGTGCCCTCCAAGATGCCAGAATGGCATTT
TATACAGCATAAGCTCCTTAGGGAGGACCGCTCTGATGCTAAAAACCAGAAATGGCAATTAACAGAACAT
GCAATCGCAGGCATGGACGAGCTGTACAAGTAAGCGGCCGCGACTCTAGATCATAATCAGCCATACCACA
TTTGTAGAGGTTTTACTTGCTTTAAAAAACCTCCCACACCTCCCCCTGAACCTGAAACATAAAATGAATG
CAATTGTTGTTGTTAACTTGTTTATTGCAGCTTATAATGGTTACAAATAAAGCAATAGCATCACAAATTT
CACAAATAAAGCATTTTTTTCACTGCATTCTAGTTGTGGTTTGTCCAAACTCATCAATGTATCTTAAGGC
GTAAATTGTAAGCGTTAATATTTTGTTAAAATTCGCGTTAAATTTTTGTTAAATCAGCTCATTTTTTAAC
CAATAGGCCGAAATCGGCAAAATCCCTTATAAATCAAAAGAATAGACCGAGATAGGGT
[37 nt withheld, positions 3069-3105]
AAAGAACGTGGACTCCAACGTCAAAGG
[49 nt withheld, positions 3133-3181]
T
[91 nt withheld, positions 3183-3273]
G
[124 nt withheld, positions 3275-3398]
CAGGTGGCACTTTTCGGGGAAATGTGCGCGGAACCCCTATTTGTTTATTTTTCTAAATACATTCAAATAT
GTATCCGCTCATGAGACAATAACCCTGATAAATGCTTCAATAATATTGAAAAAGGAAGAGTCCTGAGGCG
GAAAGAACCAGCTGTGGAATGTGTGTCAGTTAGGGTGTGGAAAGTCCCCAGGCTCCCCAGCAGGCAGAAG
TATGCAAAGCATGCATCTCAATTAGTCAGCAACCAGGTGTGGAAAGTCCCCAGGCTCCCCAGCAGGCAGA
AGTATGCAAAGCATGCATCTCAATTAGTCAGCAACCATAGTCCCGCCCCTAACTCCGCCCATCCCGCCCC
TAACTCCGCCCAGTTCCGCCCATTCTCCGCCCCATGGCTGACTAATTTTTTTTATTTATGCAGAGGCCGA
GGCCGCCTCGGCCTCTGAGCTATTCCAGAAGTAGTGAGGAGGCTTTTTTGGAGGCCTAGGCTTTTGCAAA
GATCGATCAAGAGACAGGATGAGGATCGTTTCGCATGATTGAACAAGATGGATTGCACGCAGGTTCTCCG
GCCGCTTGGGTGGAGAGGCTATTCGGCTATGACTGGGCACAACAGACAATCGGCTGCTCTGATGCCGCCG
TGTTCCGGCTGTCAGCGCAGGGGCGCCCGGTTCTTTTTGTCAAGACCGACCTGTCCGGTGCCCTGAATGA
ACTGCAAGACGAGGCAGCGCGGCTATCGTGGCTGGCCACGACGGGCGTTCCTTGCGCAGCTGTGCTCGAC
GTTGTCACTGAAGCGGGAAGGGACTGGCTGCTATTGGGCGAAGTGCCGGGGCAGGATCTCCTGTCATCTC
ACCTTGCTCCTGCCGAGAAAGTATCCATCATGGCTGATGCAATGCGGCGGCTGCATACGCTTGATCCGGC
TACCTGCCCATTCGACCACCAAGCGAAACATCGCATCGAGCGAGCACGTACTCGGATGGAAGCCGGTCTT
GTCGATCAGGATGATCTGGACGAAGAGCATCAGGGGCTCGCGCCAGCCGAACTGTTCGCCAGGCTCAAGG
CGAGCATGCCCGACGGCGAGGATCTCGTCGTGACCCATGGCGATGCCTGCTTGCCGAATATCATGGTGGA
AAATGGCCGCTTTTCTGGATTCATCGACTGTGGCCGGCTGGGTGTGGCGGACCGCTATCAGGACATAGCG
TTGGCTACCCGTGATATTGCTGAAGAGCTTGGCGGCGAATGGGCTGACCGCTTCCTCGTGCTTTACGGTA
TCGCCGCTCCCGATTCGCAGCGCATCGCCTTCTATCGCCTTCTTGACGAGTTCTTCTGAGCGGGACTCTG
GGGTTCGAAATGACCGACCAAGCGACGCCCAACCTGCCATCACGAGATTTCGATTCCACCGCCGCCTTCT
ATGAAAGGTTGGGCTTCGGAATCGTTTTCCGGGACGCCGGCTGGATGATCCTCCAGCGCGGGGATCTCAT
GCTGGAGTTCTTCGCCCACCCTAGGGGGAGGCTAACTGAAACACGGAAGGAGACAATACCGGAAGGAACC
CGCGCTATGACGGCAATAAAAAGACAGAATAAAACGCACGGTGTTGGGTCGTTTGTTCATAAACGCGGGG
TTCGGTCCCAGGGCTGGCACTCTGTCGATACCCCACCGAGACCCCATTGGGGCCAATACGCCCGCGTTTC
TTCCTTTTCCCCACCCCACCCCCCAAGTTCGGGTGAAGGCCCAGGGCTCGCAGCCAACGTCGGGGCGGCA
GGCCCTGCCATAGCCTCAGGTTACTCATATATACTTTAGATTGATTTAAAACTTCATTTTTAATTTAAAA
GGATCTAGGTGAAGATCCTTTTTGATAATCTCATGACCAAAATCCCTTAACGTGAGTTTTCGTTCCACTG
AGCGTCAGACCCCGTAGAAAAGATCAAAGGATCTTCTTGAGATCCTTTTTTTCTGCGCGTAATCTGCTGC
TTGCAAACAAAAAAACCACCGCTACCAGCGGTGGTTTGTTTGCCGGATCAAGAGCTACCAACTCTTTTTC
CGAAGGTAACTGGCTTCAGCAGAGCGCAGATACCAAATACTGTTCTTCTAGTGTAGCCGTAGTTAGGCCA
CCACTTCAAGAACTCTGTAGCACCGCCTACATACCTCGCTCTGCTAATCCTGTTACCAGTGGCTGCTGCC
AGTGGCGATAAGTCGTGTCTTACCGGGTTGGACTCAAGACGATAGTTACCGGATAAGGCGCAGCGGTCGG
GCTGAACGGGGGGTTCGTGCACACAGCCCAGCTTGGAGCGAACGACCTACACCGAACTGAGATACCTACA
GCGTGAGCTATGAGAAAGCGCCACGCTTCCCGAAGGGAGAAAGGCGGACAGGTATCCGGTAAGCGGCAGG
GTCGGAACAGGAGAGCGCACGAGGGAGCTTCCAGGGGGAAACGCCTGGTATCTTTATAGTCCTGTCGGGT
TTCGCCACCTCTGACTTGAGCGTCGATTTTTGTGATGCTCGTCAGGGGGGCGGAGCCTATGGAAAAACGC
CAGCAACGCGGCCTTTTTACGGTTCCTGGCCTTTTGCTGGCCTTTTGCTCACATGTTCTTTCCTGCGTTA
TCCCCTGATTCTGTGGATAACCGTATTACCGCCATGCATTAGTTATTAATAGTAATCAATTACGGGGTCA
TTAGTTCATAGCCCATATATGGAGTTCCG
