>Addgene plasmid #56348 | mPapaya-Nup50-N-10 | depositor partial sequence | sequence record 87248 | insert sequence
TGACGGTCAGATCCGCTAGCGATGCCACCATGGCCAAAAGAAATGCCGAGAAGGAACTGACAGATAGGAA
TTGGGATCAAGAAGATGAAGCTGAAGAGGTGGGAACATTCTCCATGGCCAGTGAGGAAGTCTTGAAGAAT
AGAGCCATAAAGAAAGCAAAGCGCAGAAATGTTGGATTTGAATCTGACACTGGAGGAGCCTTTAAAGGTT
TTAAAGGTTTGGTGGTACCTTCTGGAGGAGGACGCTTTTCTGGATTTGGTAGTGGCGCTGGAGGGAAGCC
TCTGGAAGGACTGTCGAATGGAAACAACATAACCAGTGCCCCTCCCTTCGCCAGTGCAAAGGCAGCGGCA
GATCCCAAGGTAGCCTTTGGTTCTCTTGCTGCAAATGGCCCTACCACCTTGGTTGATAAAGTTTCAAATC
CCAAAACTAATGGGGACAGTCAGCAGCCCTCCTCCTCTGGCCTTGCTTCCAGTAAAGCTTGTGTCGGAAA
TGCCTATCACAAGCAGTTGGCCGCCTTGAACTGCTCCGTGCGGGATTGGATAGTGAAGCACGTGAATACA
AACCCCCTCTGTGATCTGACACCTATCTTTAAAGACTATGAGAAATATTTAGCAAACATTGAACAGCAAC
ACGGGAACAGTGGCAGGAATTCTGAAAGTGAATCTAACAAAGTGGCAGCTGAAACACAGTCTCCTTCCCT
TTTTGGCTCAACAAAATTACAGCAAGAGTCAACGTTTTTGTTTCATGGCAACAAAACTGAAGATACACCT
GACAAGAAGATGGAGGTGGCATCTGAAAAGAAAACGGACCCATCATCACTAGGAGCGACAAGTGCCTCAT
TTAATTTCGGCAAGAAAGTTGATAGCTCTGTTTTGGGCTCATTAAGCTCTGTCCCCCTGACTGGATTTTC
TTTCTCCCCTGGAAACTCCAGTTTATTTGGCAAAGATACTACCCAGAGTAAACCAGTCTCTTCACCATTT
CCCACTAAACCATTGGAGGGCCAAGCAGAAGGTGACAGTGGTGAATGCAAAGGTGGAGATGAAGAAGAGA
ATGATGAGCCACCCAAAGTAGTAGTTACCGAAGTAAAAGAAGAAGACGCTTTTTACTCCAAAAAGTGTAA
ACTGTTTTACAAGAAAGACAATGAGTTTAAAGAGAAAGGCATAGGTACTCTGCATTTAAAACCTACAGCA
AATCAGAAGACACAGCTTTTGGTGCGGGCAGACACCAATTTAGGCAACATATTGCTGAACGTTCTGATTC
CACCCAATATGCCATGTACGCGAACAGGGAAGAATAACGTTCTTATCGTCTGTGTTCCAAATCCACCAAT
TGACGAGAAGAATGCCACCATGCCAGTCACCATGTTGATTCGGGTAAAAACCAGCGAGGATGCAGACGAG
TTGCACAAAATTTTACTGGAGAAAAAGGATGCCAGCTCCGGAGGGGATCCACCGGTCGCCACCATGGTGA
GCAAGGGCGAGGGGCAATCGAAGCATGGGCTAAAGGAGGAGATGACGGTGAAGTACCACATGGAAGGTTG
CGTTAATGGTCACAAATTTGTCATTACTGGAGAGGGCATTGGAAACCCTTTTAAGGGTAAGCAAACTGCA
AATTTGTGTGTGATAGAAGGAGGCCCGCTGCCGTTCTCGGAGGACATTTTAAGTCCGGGTTTTAAATATG
GTGACCGGATTTTCACAGAGTACCCACAGGATATTGTAGATTACTTCAAGAACTCATGTCCAGCGGGCTA
TACGTGGGAAAGGAGCTTCCTCTTTGAGGACGGAGCGGTCTGTCGATGCAACGTGGACATAACAGTCTCT
GAAAAGGAGAACTGCATCTATCACAAAAGTATCTTCAGAGGGGTGAATTTTCCCGCCGACGGCCCCGTAA
TGAAGAAAATGACCACTAATTGGGAAGCTAGTACCGAGAAAATTGTGCCTGTTCCAAAGCAAGGGATATT
AAAAGGAAAGGTCAAAATGTACCTATTGCTGAAGGATGGCGGTCGTTATCATTGCCAGTTTGATACGGTA
TATAAAGCTAAATCAGTGCCCTCCAAGATGCCAGAATGGCATTTTATACAGCATAAGCTCCTTAGGGAGG
ACCGCTCTGATGCTAAAAACCAGAAATGGCAATTAACAGAACATGCAATCGCAGGCATGGACGAGCTGTA
CAAGTAAGCGGCCGCGACTCTAGATCATAATCAGCCATACCA
